>Addgene plasmid #168142 | pMS9: pTns(AvCAST)_ΔTniQ | addgene full sequence | sequence record 330767 | Addgene NGS Result
GACGCAGACGCGCCGAGACAGAACTTAATGGGCCCGCTAACAGCGCGATTTGCTGGTGACCCAATGCGAC
CAGATGCTCCACGCCCAGTCGCGTACCGTCTTCATGGGAGAAAATAATACTGTTGATGGGTGTCTGGTCA
GAGACATCAAGAAATAACGCCGGAACATTAGTGCAGGCAGCTTCCACAGCAATGGCATCCTGGTCATCCA
GCGGATAGTTAATGATCAGCCCACTGACGCGTTGCGCGAGAAGATTGTGCACCGCCGCTTTACAGGCTTC
GACGCCGCTTCGTTCTACCATCGACACCACCACGCTGGCACCCAGTTGATCGGCGCGAGATTTAATCGCC
GCGACAATTTGCGACGGCGCGTGCAGGGCCAGACTGGAGGTGGCAACGCCAATCAGCAACGACTGTTTGC
CCGCCAGTTGTTGTGCCACGCGGTTGGGAATGTAATTCAGCTCCGCCATCGCCGCTTCCACTTTTTCCCG
CGTTTTCGCAGAAACGTGGCTGGCCTGGTTCACCACGCGGGAAACGGTCTGATAAGAGACACCGGCATAC
TCTGCGACATCGTATAACGTTACTGGTTTCACATTCACCACCCTGAATTGACTCTCTTCCGGGCGCTATC
ATGCCATACCGCGAAAGGTTTTGCGCCATTCGATGGTGTCCGGGATCTCGACGCTCTCCCTTATGCGACT
CCTGCATTAGGAAATTAATACGACTCACTATAGGGGAATTGTGAGCGGATAACAATTCCCCTGTAGAAAT
AATTTTGTTTAACTTTAATAAGGAGATATACCATGGTTAGGGGTAGAAGGGAATGGACTCAAGCTAAATA
TGAGCGATATATAAAAGAAGGTCGTGGCCGAGGAAGTGGTAAGCACTATAAACCTTGGCTTACAATCCAA
GATGTTCCCTCTAAAGGACGTTCTTCTAGAACTCCTGGTTGGAAAACAAATCGAGTACATCATTTCTTCT
CAGACCATGAAAAACGGCTATTTTATTTGTTTGAGTGGTCAGATATAGTCACAGATATAAGAGAGCAATT
TCCTTTAGACAATCTCGATCTAGCCATGAGTATTGCTACAGACATAGGTATAAAGTACCCTGTAGATACA
CAAAGTGGCACTCCTCACGTTTTAACAAGCGACTTTATGCTTACAGTCAACCGCGATGGGAAGCAGATGC
AGATTGCCCGGACTGTTAAGCCGTCAACAGAACTGGAGAAAAAGCAAGTTAATGAGAAATTCGAGATAGA
AAGACAATATTACTTAGCAAAGGGTATTGACTGGGGAATTATCACAGAAAAAGAAATTCCCAGGCTTTTA
GCTGAAAATGTTGAGTGGGTTCATTCTGCTTATAGGCTAGAAGCAAATTCTGAAATGGACACTGCACAAC
TGAGTGAATTGTCAACAATTTTAAAATCTAAGCTTCAGGAAGAAGATACAACTATAAATAGAGTAACTAC
TGCTTTAGACAAAGAAATGAATATAAATTCCGGTACATCACTTTATGTATTTAAACATTTAATTGCTAGG
AAAGAAATCCTTGTGGATCTAGTAGCAATAAAATTATCTGCTTGTCCGTCAACTAAAGTTATTGAAAAAA
TAATATTTTAGACCCACATGATAGGTAAATAATATGGTTAAAGATTTATTTGTCAATGATTTAATAGAGT
GGATTGTATACCAAAACACTCATATAGTCGAAAGAATTATTTGGATAGATGAAGGTTACATTATTGCATT
TGTTATAGATATTAATGCTAAGAAAGGTCTACCTGAACCAAGGAAAATATCAGATATTTTAGAAGCTATA
ACTGAAGGTATTGCTTTTAAGCAGCAACAAGATCCTTGGGCAAGAATTATTCGGGATGAAAATTTGACAG
ATAAGGAAAAGGAATACAGAGATAAAGCTTGGGAGATAATTTCATCATTAATTATAGAAGAACCATCAAT
ATATTATAGAAATTTTAGAGGATCGATGGTTAAAGAAGCGGTTGAAAAGTACAACGAAGAAAGGGATAAA
GATAAATTAGTAGAAAAAACCGTCTATGGTTATTTGAGAAGATTTTGGCAGAGAGGAAAAACTATAAATG
CTCTCATACCTGATTTTATCAATTCATCAGGTAAGGGCAAGATTCGAGGACAATCGGGCAAGAAGAGAGG
AAGACCAAGAAAATATGCACATGACCCAGATATTGGTGAAGGTGTAAATGTTACAGAAGAAGATAGAAAG
ATTTTTAGAGTATCTATAAGCAAATTTTACAATAATCCAAAAGAAAACTACTTAACAACAGCCTATGAAT
TAATGGTGAAAGAATATTACAAGGAAGGAATTAGATATGACGAGAATGGTGTTCAAAAATCTATATTAAC
CCCAACTGATAAAATACCTACAATTACTCAATTCAAATACTGGTATCAACTTGAACAGGATGATGTTACC
AAAACTTTAACATCTCGAAAAGGAGCCAAGCGAGTAGCTTTAGAGAATAGAGCAATTTTGGGAAACTCTA
AGATGGAAACTATTGGCCCTGGTTCTAGATATCAAATTGATGCCACAGTTGCTGATGTATATTTAGTTTC
AAAATATAACCGTGACTGGATAATTGGTAGACCAGTTATCTATGTAATTATTGATGTTTTTAGTAGAATG
ATTACAGGTGTTTATGTCGGTTTAGAAGGCCCATCTTGGATAGGAGCAATGATGGCACTAGCCAATGTAG
CTACAGATAAAACCCTGTTTTGCCAGGAATATAACATTAATATTACTGAAAATGAATGGCCTTGCAATCA
AATGCCAGATGCAATTTTAGGAGATAGGGGAGAATTAGCAGGTATGACAGTAGAAACATTAATCCCTAAT
CTTTATGTTCGTATTGAAAATGCAGCTTCCTATAGAGCAGATTGGAAAGGGTTAGTAGAAAGACACTTTC
GTATAATTCATGAATATGTAAAACCTTTTTTACCTGGTTATGTGGATACGGATTTTAGGCAAAGAGGTGC
AAGGGATTATAGGCTTGATGGCAAACTTGATATAGATCAATTTACTGAGATTATTATTCGTTTAATTGTT
CACCATAACAATAAACCTCTTACTGAATATGAAAGAGATGAAGCAATGATTGCTGATGATACCCCTCCTA
TACCTAGAGAGTTGTGGAAGTGGGGTATCGCCAATCGTTCTGGCAGACTCAGAACTTTTTCTGAAGATAT
TGTCAAATTGAACTTGATGCCTACTGAGAAAGCAACTATTACTGCTAAAGGCATCAAAATGAGAGGTAAG
GAGATGTACTATACCTGTGATAGTGCTAAAAATGAGCAATGGTTTGAAAAAGCTAGAAGTAATCTCCTTT
CTAAGTCAGAAAAATCATTGATTGTATCTTATGACATCAGAAAGCCAAACTTCATTTATCTTCCATCTAG
TGATGGTAGAGATTTTGAAAAATGTTTTCTTATTGACTTAGAAGGGCGGTATGCTAATAAAAACTTTCAT
GATATTGAATATCTGCTTGCTTATGAAGAATTGCAAAGACAGAAAAGCCAAGGTAAACAGCTACAAGAAA
AGGTAGATTTAATAGCTGATATTGAAAGCATAGTAGATAGAGCAGAAAAAATGACTGATGCTTCTCAATA
TCATAATTTAAGTAAGAGCAAGAAAGTTTCTGGAATAAGAGATAATAGGGCTTTTGAAAAGGCTAAACGA
CGAGAGAATGAAGGATTTGAATTAGCAATTACAGATAATCAGAGCAGTTTTCAGGTTGCAGAGAGTACAG
CAGAAACCTCCGAACAGCCAGAATCACTACAGCCAAACCATCTGAATCTTCTTAAGAAAAAGCGACAGGA
GCGAAAACGTGGACAGAATTGAGAGTGAACTGGTTAAAATTCCTAATGGAGAACTAGCAGTTATTGCCAG
ATATATAGATCAAAAACTGCCAGAATACAACACTAATCCATTAATTCAGGCATTACCTCCTATCCTATCA
GCAGCAGAATTTATAGATAAAGTAGCCAGAGAACCAAATTTTGATGAACAAGAGAGAGAGCTAGAACCAC
ATTATAGATTTCATTGTATTGAGAGGTTATCTAGATATTTTGACCCTCAAAATAAAACTCTTGAATTACA
AAAAGTTATTTGTACGCTTATCATGACAGGCTATCTGTCAAGGAACCTTTTAAAACCTGAATATGCAAAT
CGCTCTAGGCAAATTTATAATGCAATAGGTAATGGAGGAGGTAAAAATTTAGAAAACTATGTTAATCTTC
CTACATCTGCGTCCGGCTTAACTCTAATTGGCCCATCAGGTATTGGAAAGACTACAAATTTCAAAAATAT
TCTTGAGCTTTATCCCCAAATAATTTTTCATCCTGATTATAGTGTTTACCAAATAGTTTGGCTGCGGGTA
GATTGCCCTAAAACTTTAAAGGGGTTATGTATAGATACTTTTGCAGGTATCGATAAATTGTTAGGAACTA
ATTTATTAAAGAAATTTAACCCAGCACGCACATCTGAAGATTATCTATTGGCTCAACTTGCACAAACAGC
ACACACTCATCATCTAGGAGTTTTGGTGATTGATGAAATACAAAATTTAGCAACTGCAAAAAGAAATAGA
GACGAAATATTAAATTTTTTAGTAAAGCTCGATAATACTATTGGAATTCCAGTTATTCGTGTAGGTACGA
ATGAAGCCATTAGTTTTCTTCAAGGTAATCTTAGAAATGCTAGAAGAAATACTGGAGAAGGAAGTAGAAT
GTGGGATAGAATGGTAAATAATGATGAATGGTGTTACTTTTTAGAAGGAATATGGGAATACCAATGGACA
AAAACACCTGTTCATTTCTCGGATGAAATAAAAGAAGTTTTTTATGATGAAAGCCAGGGAATTATTGATA
TTGCTATAAAACTTTACAAAATGGTTCAATGGAGAGCGATTTCAATAGGTGACCAAGAAATTATTACGGT
TGATCTGATTCGTCAAGTAGCTAAAGAAGGATTGTATTTAGTAAAGCCAATGCTAGATGCAATTAGGTTA
GGGGACAGAGAGTGGATGATTAAATATAAGGATATTGCTCCTCTCGATATTACGGAATATCACAATAGAT
GTGTATCTGAGATTGATGCTAAAGATTTGACAGAGATTAAGAGATTAGCTAAAAAGCAGCAGAATCAGCA
GAAAGTATCTCCGAAGCTCAATTATGTAATTAGTGAGCTGTTGAAATTGGAAGTAGAATCTGGTAAAGCA
AAGGAATGTGCAGAACAAATTGTTTATAGTCATGAAGATCCAGACATTCCAATTCCATCTTTAGTTAATA
AGGCATATGCTCTTGCTTTGCAAGGATGTCAAGTAAATGAGAGTCTTGCTAAAACAAGTACCAGGAAAGC
TAAATTAAAGACAAAGTACCAAGAGAATGATATTCGGCGAATTGTCGAGAATGCCAAGAAAGACAAAAAA
TCTGCATACGAGGATTTGAAATTAGCAGGTATAATCAAAAATCCAGTTGAAGATTTTATCAATATTTAGC
TTCTAACTTAAGTCGAACAGAAAGTAATCGTATTGTACACGGCCGCATAATCGAAATTAATACGACTCAC
TATAGGGGAATTGTGAGCGGATAACAATTCCCCATCTTAGTATATTAGTTAAGTATAAGAAGGAGATATA
CATGGTGAGTTTTTTCCCTCAACCTTATCCAGATGAAATTTTATATAGTGTTATTGCTCGTTATCACATT
AGAAGTGGCAATACGAGTCCAAAAATTACATTACAAGATTTATTTAAGTCACAGACTACTGTGGCGACAG
TAGATTTACCATCGAACCTTAGTAATTTAATTAAAAACCTACAATTTATCTCAAATTACCAAGTTGAAGA
GTTGATATATAAACATACTCTCTACCCTTTATATAGCCCTTTTTTGCCAGCAAACAGGTCTAGTCAGGTA
CTGGAATCTATGAAAGGAGATTATGGGGGAGATATTCATACAAGAGCCGGAATTATGGCAAGCTCAATTA
CTATGCCGAAATATTTGCGGTTTTGTCCAACTTGCTGGGAAGAAGACTTAAAAAATTATGGCGAACCTTA
CTGGCATCGCATCCATCAAATACCAGGGATTTTAGTTTGTCCATTTCATGGTGAAGTTTTGCAAGATAGC
CTAGCTCCTTTACATGGTTTTAATAAGCATGAATATTATGCAGCTAGTACAGACAACTGTTCTATTACTA
AAGAACCCAGTATTCTTAGCCCTGACACACTGAAAAAATTACTAATATTAGCCAAAGATTTTTGGTGGTT
ACTCAATAGTGAAATACCTTGCCAAGAGCCACAGTGGTTTCGCAAACAGTACACAAATCTGATGATTGAG
CAGGGTTTTGCAACTCCAACTGGTCGAATTTACCAGAACAAACTACTAGATAATTTTTTGTTCTTTTATG
GTCAAGAAATGCTCAGTGCTGTTGATTCAATGGTAAATCATAATGATTCAAACAACTGGGTTACTAGCAT
CGTCAGGAAATATAGGAAATCTTTCCATCCTCTTAGACATCTGCTAATGATGCGTTTTTTGAAAACATCA
GTAGAGGAATTTTTTCAAAAAGATACTGAATACAAGCCTTTTGGCGAACCCCCCTGGTTGTGTCTCAATG
CTGCCGCAGAACATTATCTACAACCAGTGATTACCAATTTAGTCATTACTTTATGCTGCGATACAAAAAA
GCCTGTCGGTACTTTTTCTTGTGCTTGCGGAATGGTTTATTGCCGGACTGGGCCTGATGAAACGGATGAA
GACAAAGTTCGCATTGGTAAAGTCAAGGCATTCGGTCAAATATGGGAGCAAAAGCTGAAAGAATTGGTGG
AAGTTGAAAAGTTGGGTTTGCGGGAGACAGCCAGAAGATTAAATGTTGATGCCAGAACTATCAAACGTTA
TGTATCTCGTCTAAAATTGACAACTTATTGGCAGACTAGAACAGAAAATGACTCTGTAGGCTTACAGGGA
GTCCCAGAAATAGATCCCAATTTTGCAACTGAACTCAAATTAAAACACAGGCAAAATTGGATGGCTTTAC
AAGTACAGAACCCTGAAGCTTCAAAGACAACTCTGAGAAAACTAGTACCAGCCACCTATATTTGGCTATA
CAGGAATGACAGAGAATGGCTCAATCAAAACTCACCCACTTTACAAGTTGCCGTTCCTTCCGTTGTGAGA
GTTGATTGGCATGAGCGAGATCAGCAAATTCTCGCTCAGGTTCAAGATGCAGTGCGATCGCTACTTAAGG
CTGATATACCAGAGAAAATTTCTATTAGTAGGGTAGGGAAAACTATCGGCTTACTTGCATTACTCGAAAA
ACATCTCGACCAGATGCCTTTAACAAAGGCTTATTTGGAATCAGTCGTTGAAACTGTAGAAGAATTTCAG
ATGCGCCGGATCAAGTGGGCAATCAAGCTGCTTGATGAATGTGGAGAAGAAATTATGCGCTGGAAGGTAG
TCAGAGTTGCTGCTTTGCGAGAGGATTGCTCCCAAAGAGTCAGTGCATTTCTGGAAAGTGAACTGGAGAA
AGCATACAAGAAAGAGAGGTGATTAATTAACCTAGGCTGCTGCCACCGCTGAGCAATAACTAGCATAACC
CCTTGGGGCCTCTAAACGGGTCTTGAGGGGTTTTTTGCTGAAACCTCAGGCATTTGAGAAGCACACGGTC
ACACTGCTTCCGGTAGTCAATAAACCGGTAAACCAGCAATAGACATAAGCGGCTATTTAACGACCCTGCC
CTGAACCGACGACAAGCTGACGACCGGGTCTCCGCAAGTGGCACTTTTCGGGGAAATGTGCGCGGAACCC
CTATTTGTTTATTTTTCTAAATACATTCAAATATGTATCCGCTCATGAATTAATTCTTAGAAAAACTCAT
CGAGCATCAAATGAAACTGCAATTTATTCATATCAGGATTATCAATACCATATTTTTGAAAAAGCCGTTT
CTGTAATGAAGGAGAAAACTCACCGAGGCAGTTCCATAGGATGGCAAGATCCTGGTATCGGTCTGCGATT
CCGACTCGTCCAACATCAATACAACCTATTAATTTCCCCTCGTCAAAAATAAGGTTATCAAGTGAGAAAT
CACCATGAGTGACGACTGAATCCGGTGAGAATGGCAAAAGTTTATGCATTTCTTTCCAGACTTGTTCAAC
AGGCCAGCCATTACGCTCGTCATCAAAATCACTCGCATCAACCAAACCGTTATTCATTCGTGATTGCGCC
TGAGCGAGACGAAATACGCGGTCGCTGTTAAAAGGACAATTACAAACAGGAATCGAATGCAACCGGCGCA
GGAACACTGCCAGCGCATCAACAATATTTTCACCTGAATCAGGATATTCTTCTAATACCTGGAATGCTGT
TTTCCCGGGGATCGCAGTGGTGAGTAACCATGCATCATCAGGAGTACGGATAAAATGCTTGATGGTCGGA
AGAGGCATAAATTCCGTCAGCCAGTTTAGTCTGACCATCTCATCTGTAACATCATTGGCAACGCTACCTT
TGCCATGTTTCAGAAACAACTCTGGCGCATCGGGCTTCCCATACAATCGATAGATTGTCGCACCTGATTG
CCCGACATTATCGCGAGCCCATTTATACCCATATAAATCAGCATCCATGTTGGAATTTAATCGCGGCCTA
GAGCAAGACGTTTCCCGTTGAATATGGCTCATACTCTTCCTTTTTCAATATTATTGAAGCATTTATCAGG
GTTATTGTCTCATGAGCGGATACATATTTGAATGTATTTAGAAAAATAAACAAATAGGCATGCTAGCGCA
GAAACGTCCTAGAAGATGCCAGGAGGATACTTAGCAGAGAGACAATAAGGCCGGAGCGAAGCCGTTTTTC
CATAGGCTCCGCCCCCCTGACGAACATCACGAAATCTGACGCTCAAATCAGTGGTGGCGAAACCCGACAG
GACTATAAAGATACCAGGCGTTTCCCCCTGATGGCTCCCTCTTGCGCTCTCCTGTTCCCGTCCTGCGGCG
TCCGTGTTGTGGTGGAGGCTTTACCCAAATCACCACGTCCCGTTCCGTGTAGACAGTTCGCTCCAAGCTG
GGCTGTGTGCAAGAACCCCCCGTTCAGCCCGACTGCTGCGCCTTATCCGGTAACTATCATCTTGAGTCCA
ACCCGGAAAGACACGACAAAACGCCACTGGCAGCAGCCATTGGTAACTGAGAATTAGTGGATTTAGATAT
CGAGAGTCTTGAAGTGGTGGCCTAACAGAGGCTACACTGAAAGGACAGTATTTGGTATCTGCGCTCCACT
AAAGCCAGTTACCAGGTTAAGCAGTTCCCCAACTGACTTAACCTTCGATCAAACCGCCTCCCCAGGCGGT
TTTTTCGTTTACAGAGCAGGAGATTACGACGATCGTAAAAGGATCTCAAGAAGATCCTTTACGGATTCCC
GACACCATCACTCTAGATTTCAGTGCAATTTATCTCTTCAAATGTAGCACCTGAAGTCAGCCCCATACGA
TATAAGTTGTAATTCTCATGTTAGTCATGCCCCGCGCCCACCGGAAGGAGCTGACTGGGTTGAAGGCTCT
CAAGGGCATCGGTCGAGATCCCGGTGCCTAATGAGTGAGCTAACTTACATTAATTGCGTTGCGCTCACTG
CCCGCTTTCCAGTCGGGAAACCTGTCGTGCCAGCTGCATTAATGAATCGGCCAACGCGCGGGGAGAGGCG
GTTTGCGTATTGGGCGCCAGGGTGGTTTTTCTTTTCACCAGTGAGACGGGCAACAGCTGATTGCCCTTCA
CCGCCTGGCCCTGAGAGAGTTGCAGCAAGCGGTCCACGCTGGTTTGCCCCAGCAGGCGAAAATCCTGTTT
GATGGTGGTTAACGGCGGGATATAACATGAGCTGTCTTCGGTATCGTCGTATCCCACTACCGAGATGTCC
GCACCAACGCGCAGCCCGGACTCGGTAATGGCGCGCATTGCGCCCAGCGCCATCTGATCGTTGGCAACCA
GCATCGCAGTGGGAACGATGCCCTCATTCAGCATTTGCATGGTTTGTTGAAAACCGGACATGGCACTCCA
GTCGCCTTCCCGTTCCGCTATCGGCTGAATTTGATTGCGAGTGAGATATTTATGCCAGCCAGCCA
Features (pLannotate 1.2.2; 16 found; start..end, strand, type, name):
    593..670     -  promoter       lacI promoter: lacI
    678..713     -  CDS            TcR (fragment): tetracycline efflux protein; tet; confers resistance to tetracycline
    716..734     +  promoter       T7 promoter: promoter for bacteriophage T7 RNA polymerase
    735..759     +  protein_bind   lac operator: The lac repressor binds to the lac operator to inhibit transcription in E. coli. This inhibition can be relieved by adding lactose or isopropyl-β-D-thiogalactopyranoside (IPTG). lac repressor encoded by lacI
    774..796     +  RBS            RBS: efficient ribosome binding site from bacteriophage T7 gene 10 (Olins and Rangwala, 1989)
   5588..5606    +  promoter       T7 promoter: promoter for bacteriophage T7 RNA polymerase
   5607..5631    +  protein_bind   lac operator: The lac repressor binds to the lac operator to inhibit transcription in E. coli. This inhibition can be relieved by adding lactose or isopropyl-β-D-thiogalactopyranoside (IPTG). lac repressor encoded by lacI
   7595..7612    +  CDS            SET1 (fragment): solubility-enhancement tag derived from T7 phage gene 10B
   7620..7667    +  terminator     T7 terminator: transcription terminator for bacteriophage T7 RNA polymerase
   7831..7888    +  promoter       AmpR promoter (fragment): bla
   7897..8712    -  CDS            KanR: aminoglycoside phosphotransferase; aph(3')-Ia; confers resistance to kanamycin in bacteria or G418 (Geneticin®) in eukaryotes
   8713..8804    -  promoter       AmpR promoter: bla
   8822..9457    -  rep_origin     ColA ori: Plasmids containing the ColA origin of replication can be propagated in E. coli cells that contain additional plasmids with compatible origins.
   9542..9606    -  CDS            TcR (fragment): tetracycline efflux protein; tet; confers resistance to tetracycline
   9621..9642    -  protein_bind   CAP binding site: CAP binding activates transcription in the presence of cAMP. E. coli catabolite activator protein
   9655..592     -  CDS            lacI (across the origin): lac repressor; lacI; The lac repressor binds to the lac operator to inhibit transcription in E. coli. This inhibition can be relieved by adding lactose or isopropyl-β-D-thiogalactopyranoside (IPTG).
