[The description below was written by a language model from this plasmid's Addgene catalogue record and pLannotate feature annotations shown in this document.]
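Description:
pMS9: pTns(AvCAST)_ΔTniQ is a bacterial expression plasmid built on the pCOLADuet-1 backbone for inducible production of transposition proteins from the Anabaena variabilis CRISPR-associated transposon (AvCAST). It replicates from the ColA origin, which keeps it at low copy and makes it compatible with plasmids carrying other origin types in the same E. coli cell. Selection is by kanamycin through an aph(3')-Ia resistance gene driven by a bla-type promoter. The backbone also carries lacI with its own promoter, supplying the lac repressor needed for regulated expression.

The Duet architecture is visible in the roughly 10.1 kb sequence as two T7 promoter/lac operator units. The first is followed by a T7 gene 10 ribosome binding site, and a single T7 terminator lies downstream of the second cassette. According to the catalogue entry, one insert comprises TnsA, TnsB and TnsC and the other is AvTnsD. The automated annotation did not label these coding sequences, but the long unannotated stretches after each promoter are consistent with their positions, with the larger first interval plausibly holding the three-gene set. Transcription requires T7 RNA polymerase in the host and is derepressed with IPTG. The short TcR and SET1 fragment hits appear to be backbone remnants or annotation artefacts rather than functional elements.

As the name indicates, TniQ is omitted, so the plasmid provides the core transposase machinery together with TnsD only. The record gives no further detail, but the associated study concerns dual modes of CAST homing. A TniQ-deleted, TnsD-containing construct fits experiments that separate the contributions of these two proteins, typically alongside compatible donor and target plasmids.
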