Addgene plasmid #168142: pMS9: pTns(AvCAST)_ΔTniQ
Purpose: Inducible expression of AvCAST TnsA, TnsB, TnsC and TnsD proteins.
Depositing lab: Feng Zhang. Depositing organization: Broad Institute. Publication: Dual modes of CRISPR-associated transposon homing. Saito M, Ladha A, Strecker J, Faure G, Neumann E, Altae-Tran H, Macrae RK, Zhang F. Cell. 2021 Apr 29;184(9):2441-2453.e18. doi: 10.1016/j.cell.2021.03.006. Epub 2021 Mar 25. PubMed 33770501.
Backbone
  Vector backbone: pCOLADuet-1
  Backbone manufacturer: Millipore Sigma
  Vector type: Bacterial Expression
Growth in bacteria
  Bacterial resistance: Kanamycin, 50 μg/mL
  Growth temperature: 37°C
  Growth strain: NEB Stable
  Copy number: Low Copy
Gene/Insert 1
  Gene/Insert name: AvCAST Tns proteins (TnsA, TnsB and TnsC)
  Species: Anabaena variabilis
Gene/Insert 2
  Gene/Insert name: AvTnsD
  Species: Anabaena variabilis
Terms and licenses: Academic/Nonprofit Terms; Industry Terms: Not Available to Industry
How to cite: pMS9: pTns(AvCAST)_ΔTniQ was a gift from Feng Zhang (Addgene plasmid # 168142 ; http://n2t.net/addgene:168142 ; RRID:Addgene_168142)
